>Addgene plasmid #149549 | pNos-PE2-attB | addgene full sequence | sequence record 306424 | Addgene NGS Result
TGATTACGCCAAGCGCGCAATTAACCCTCACTAAAGGGAACAAAAGCTGGAGCTCACTAGTGCAAGAAGG
ACATTTGTTTCCTTAAATTGTAACCATTTCTTTATTTGGCAGTCGAGCCATTGAATTTTTCATTTTCAGA
ATATGTGTACACATTTTTTAAAAAAATAAAAAAATTATATAATGCTGGCGGTTGTTTCATGTGTGAAAAA
TTGATCAATGGTAAACAAAATTGAATAAATATATAACATATATATATATATATATATATGTTATATATTT
ATATAGATATGTGTGTTGAAATGAATACTTGCGATACATGTAATAAAAATACTCTTCGCTTATCTATCAA
AAAGTGCGGAATGTCAAAATTTAAAATTTTACAATGAATGCGTAGCCGACGACGAAAGTGTTCCTTGCTA
TTTCCTTTAGCAAGATTTAAATTTAGATTAAATTCTAATGATACGATTGACAGTTCGAAATTCAAAGTGT
TCCTTTTTCAAAATTTAGTAAAGATTGTAGATGAATTGTAGATATATCGAAATTTTTCGGCCGCAAGCGA
ACATTTTACGAAATGAAGGCGACCAGTTGCAGACCAATTCCATTCATCAACTTTCGGATTGTAAGATATT
TCTATCGGCCACGACGATTGAACAAGTATTACGATATTGTAAGTCTTCTTTAACAAAATTAGTTTCCCTT
TCACAGAAACAGACATAAATTCTTGAATTATTGACTTGGATTTGAGTGATCGTTCGTTGTCTATACTATA
TGATCTATAGGCACGGGATAACGATCTAAATCTCTTTAAAATCGAACGCGCCAGGCGCTATTTAAACGTT
ACTATCTATCTATCTGGTTAACCCAGCTTTGATCGGAATGCGTATATATATTTCATGTTATATAAACGCT
GCAAAAGCTGCCAGAGCCTCTGCTCCAGAGCTGGATTCGCCCTCTCTAAACCTCGAGTGGATCCTCCTAG
GTGCTAGATTAGACTTTCCTCTTCTTCTTGGGCTCGAATTCGCTGCCGTCGGCGGTTCTTTTTGAGCCGC
CAGAGGGTGATGAATTTTCTATGAGGAGGGTAGAGGTGTCTGGAGTCTCTGTGATGGCTGCCTTTCGGGC
CGCTTGGTCAGCCATCCGGTTGCCTCTAGCCTCGGCGCTGTGTCCCTTTTGATGTCCTGGACAATGGATT
ATGCTAAGTCTTTTGGGCAGAAAGAGGGCTTTTAGTAGGGCCAAGATCTCGTCTTTATTTTTGATCTCTT
TGCCTTCTGATGTGAGCCACCCACGCCTTCTGTATATTTCTCCATGGATATGGGCAGTAGCAAAAGCATA
ACGGCTATCAGTATAAACATTTAGCTTCTTACCTTCTGCCATCTTTAGGGCCTGGGTGAGTGCTATCAGT
TCAGCCCGCTGAGCGGATGTCCCGGCTGGCAGGGCTTTAGCCCAGATTACCTCGGTCTCGGTGGTCACCG
CAGCTCCCGCCTTACGCTGTCCCTCTTGTAAGAGACTGCTTCCATCCGTGTACCAGGTGTGGTCGGCGTC
TGGGAGCGGCTGGTCCGTTAGGTCGGGTCGGGTTCCGTGGGCTTCGGCCAGGATATCAAGGCAGTTGTGT
TGCAGCCCTTCCTCAGGCAGTGGGAGCAGCGTAGCCGGGTTCAGGGCTACCACCGGTCCGAACTGGACCC
GGTCCGTGTCCAAAAGCAAGGCCTGATAGTGAGTCATCCGGGCGTTGGAAAGCCAGCGGTCGGGGGGTTG
TTTGACTAGTGCCTCTACTGCATGGGGGGCCAGAATGACTAGTGGCTGTCCCATGGTTAGCTTGCCTGCA
TCCTTTGTCAGTACGGCAATGGCTGCTACCATCCGTAGGCAAGGGGGCCACCCAGCTGCTACTGGGTCTA
GCTTTTTGGACAGGTAGGCCACCGGCCGACGCCAAGGTCCCAGTTTTTGCGTTAGGACACCTTTGGCGTA
GCCCTGCTTCTCGTCGACAAAGAGTTCAAAGGGCTTAGTCAAATCTGGCAACCCCAGGGCTGGGGCAGTT
AGAAGAGCTTGCTTGATTTCTTGATAGGCCTTTTGTTGGTCTGGGCCCCAATTAAACAGAGTCCCCGGTT
TGGTGAGAGGGTACAGGGGGGCTGCCATTTCTGCAAACCCAGGGATGAAGAGGCGACAGAAGCCTGCCTT
CCCTAGGAACTCCCTTAGTTGTCGAGGGGTCTTCGGAGTAGGCTGCCCCATCACAGTCTCTTTTCTGGCC
TCAGTCAGCCATCTCTGACCCTCTTTTAGAAGATACCCCAGATACTTGACCTGTTTCTGGCAAATTTGGG
CTTTCTTGGCCGAGGCCCGATACCCGAGGTTCCCTAGGGTTTGTAACAGGGCCCGAGTACCTTGTTGGCA
GTCTAGCTCAGAAGTGGCGGCCAGCAGTAAGTCATCCACGTACTGTAGCAGGATCAAGTCTGGGTGCTGG
ATCCGGAAGTCTGCTAGGTCTCTGTGCAGTGCCTCATTAAACAGGGTGGGACTGTTTTTGAAACCCTGTG
GGAGTCTGGTCCAGGTCAATTGTCCTGAGATTCCCATCTCTGGATCTCTCCACTCAAAGGCGAAGAGAGG
CTGACTGGTGGGGTGGAGTCTCAGGCAGAAAAAGGCATCCTTTAAATCAAGCACAGTGTACCACTGGTGG
GACGGTGGGAGCCCGCTCAAGAGGTTGTAAGGGTTGGGCACGGTGGGGTGGATGTCTTCCACCCGCTTGT
TGACTTCTCTCAGATCCTGGACAGGCCTATAATCATTAGTCCCTGGTTTCTTAACGGGTAGCAGGGGCGT
GTTCCAGGGGGACTGGCAGGGTACCAGTATTCCCTGGTCCAACAGTCTCTGTATGTGGGGCTTGATCCCC
AGTCTGGCTTCTTGTGACATGGGGTATTGTTTTATGGACACGGGGGTAGAGGTTGCTTTCAGAGGTATGA
TCAGAGGAGCTTGGCGAACTGCCAGTCCCATGCCCCCGGTTTCCGCCCAGGCCTGAGGAAAATCAGACAG
CCATGTGGACCCTAGAGAAACATCTGGCTCTTTTGAGGTCTCATGTAGCCGATACTCATCTTCTATATTT
AGGGTGCTGCTGCCGCCGCTGCTGCCGCCACTGCTCTCTGGTGTTGCTGACTCGCTTGTTCCTGGTGTCT
CGCTGCCAGAGGATCCTCCGCTAGATCCTCCAGAGTCACCTCCCAGCTGAGACAGGTCGATCCGTGTCTC
GTACAGGCCGGTGATGCTCTGGTGGATCAGGGTGGCGTCCAGCACCTCTTTGGTGCTGGTGTACCTCTTC
CGGTCGATGGTGGTGTCAAAGTACTTGAAGGCGGCAGGGGCTCCCAGATTGGTCAGGGTAAACAGGTGGA
TGATATTCTCGGCCTGCTCTCTGATGGGCTTATCCCGGTGCTTGTTGTAGGCGGACAGCACTTTGTCCAG
ATTAGCGTCGGCCAGGATCACTCTCTTGGAGAACTCGCTGATCTGCTCGATGATCTCGTCCAGGTAGTGC
TTGTGCTGTTCCACAAACAGCTGTTTCTGCTCATTATCCTCGGGGGAGCCCTTCAGCTTCTCATAGTGGC
TGGCCAGGTACAGGAAGTTCACATATTTGGAGGGCAGGGCCAGTTCGTTTCCCTTCTGCAGTTCGCCGGC
AGAGGCCAGCATTCTCTTCCGGCCGTTTTCCAGCTCGAACAGGGAGTACTTAGGCAGCTTGATGATCAGG
TCCTTTTTCACTTCTTTGTAGCCCTTGGCTTCCAGAAAGTCGATGGGATTCTTCTCGAAGCTGCTTCTTT
CCATGATGGTGATCCCCAGCAGCTCTTTCACACTCTTCAGTTTCTTGGACTTGCCCTTTTCCACTTTGGC
CACCACCAGCACAGAATAGGCCACGGTGGGGCTGTCGAAGCCGCCGTACTTCTTAGGGTCCCAGTCCTTC
TTTCTGGCGATCAGCTTATCGCTGTTCCTCTTGGGCAGGATAGACTCTTTGCTGAAGCCGCCTGTCTGCA
CCTCGGTCTTTTTCACGATATTCACTTGGGGCATGCTCAGCACTTTCCGCACGGTGGCAAAATCCCGGCC
CTTATCCCACACGATCTCCCCGGTTTCGCCGTTTGTCTCGATCAGAGGCCGCTTCCGGATCTCGCCGTTG
GCCAGGGTAATCTCGGTCTTGAAAAAGTTCATGATGTTGCTGTAGAAGAAGTACTTGGCGGTAGCCTTGC
CGATTTCCTGCTCGCTCTTGGCGATCATCTTCCGCACGTCGTACACCTTGTAGTCGCCGTACACGAACTC
GCTTTCCAGCTTAGGGTACTTTTTGATCAGGGCGGTTCCCACGACGGCGTTCAGGTAGGCGTCGTGGGCG
TGGTGGTAGTTGTTGATCTCGCGCACTTTGTAAAACTGGAAATCCTTCCGGAAATCGGACACCAGCTTGG
ACTTCAGGGTGATCACTTTCACTTCCCGGATCAGCTTGTCATTCTCGTCGTACTTAGTGTTCATCCGGGA
GTCCAGGATCTGTGCCACGTGCTTTGTGATCTGCCGGGTTTCCACCAGCTGTCTCTTGATGAAGCCGGCC
TTATCCAGTTCGCTCAGGCCGCCTCTCTCGGCCTTGGTCAGATTGTCGAACTTTCTCTGGGTAATCAGCT
TGGCGTTCAGCAGCTGCCGCCAGTAGTTCTTCATCTTCTTCACGACCTCTTCGGAGGGCACGTTGTCGCT
CTTGCCCCGGTTCTTGTCGCTTCTGGTCAGCACCTTGTTGTCGATGGAGTCGTCCTTCAGAAAGCTCTGA
GGCACGATAGCGTCCACATCGTAGTCGGACAGCCGGTTGATGTCCAGTTCCTGGTCCACGTACATATCCC
GCCCATTCTGCAGGTAGTACAGGTACAGCTTCTCGTTCTGCAGCTGGGTGTTTTCCACGGGGTGTTCTTT
CAGGATCTGGCTGCCCAGCTCTTTGATGCCCTCTTCGATCCGCTTCATTCTCTCGCGGCTGTTCTTCTGT
CCCTTCTGGGTGGTCTGGTTCTCTCTGGCCATTTCGATCACGATGTTCTCGGGCTTGTGCCGGCCCATCA
CTTTCACGAGCTCGTCCACCACCTTCACTGTCTGCAGGATGCCCTTCTTAATGGCGGGGCTGCCGGCCAG
ATTGGCAATGTGCTCGTGCAGGCTATCGCCCTGGCCGGACACCTGGGCTTTCTGGATGTCCTCTTTAAAG
GTCAGGCTGTCGTCGTGGATCAGCTGCATGAAGTTTCTGTTGGCGAAGCCGTCGGACTTCAGGAAATCCA
GGATTGTCTTGCCGGACTGCTTGTCCCGGATGCCGTTGATCAGCTTCCGGCTCAGCCTGCCCCAGCCGGT
GTATCTCCGCCGCTTCAGCTGCTTCATCACTTTGTCGTCGAACAGGTGGGCATAGGTTTTCAGCCGTTCC
TCGATCATCTCTCTGTCCTCAAACAGTGTCAGGGTCAGCACGATATCTTCCAGAATGTCCTCGTTTTCCT
CATTGTCCAGGAAGTCCTTGTCCTTGATAATTTTCAGCAGATCGTGGTATGTGCCCAGGGAGGCGTTGAA
CCGATCTTCCACGCCGGAGATTTCCACGGAGTCGAAGCACTCGATTTTCTTGAAGTAGTCCTCTTTCAGC
TGCTTCACGGTCACTTTCCGGTTGGTCTTGAACAGCAGGTCCACGATGGCCTTTTTCTGCTCGCCGCTCA
GGAAGGCGGGCTTTCTCATTCCCTCGGTCACGTATTTCACTTTGGTCAGCTCGTTATACACGGTGAAGTA
CTCGTACAGCAGGCTGTGCTTGGGCAGCACCTTCTCGTTGGGCAGGTTCTTATCGAAGTTGGTCATCCGC
TCGATGAAGCTCTGGGCGGAAGCGCCCTTGTCCACCACTTCCTCGAAGTTCCAGGGGGTGATGGTTTCCT
CGCTCTTTCTGGTCATCCAGGCGAATCTGCTGTTTCCCCTGGCCAGAGGGCCCACGTAGTAGGGGATGCG
GAAGGTCAGGATCTTCTCGATCTTTTCCCGGTTGTCCTTCAGGAATGGGTAAAAATCTTCCTGCCGCCGC
AGAATGGCGTGCAGCTCTCCCAGGTGGATCTGGTGGGGGATGCTGCCGTTGTCGAAGGTCCGCTGCTTCC
GCAGCAGGTCCTCTCTGTTCAGCTTCACGAGCAGTTCCTCGGTGCCGTCCATCTTTTCCAGGATGGGCTT
GATGAACTTGTAGAACTCTTCCTGGCTGGCTCCGCCGTCAATGTAGCCGGCGTAGCCGTTCTTGCTCTGG
TCGAAGAAAATCTCTTTGTACTTCTCAGGCAGCTGCTGCCGCACGAGAGCTTTCAGCAGGGTCAGGTCCT
GGTGGTGCTCGTCGTATCTCTTGATCATAGAGGCGCTCAGGGGGGCCTTGGTGATCTCGGTGTTCACTCT
CAGGATGTCGCTCAGCAGGATGGCGTCGGACAGGTTCTTGGCGGCCAGAAACAGGTCGGCGTACTGGTCG
CCGATCTGGGCCAGCAGGTTGTCCAGGTCGTCGTCGTAGGTGTCCTTGCTCAGCTGCAGTTTGGCATCCT
CGGCCAGGTCGAAGTTGCTCTTGAAGTTGGGGGTCAGGCCCAGGCTCAGGGCAATCAGGTTTCCGAACAG
GCCATTCTTCTTCTCGCCGGGCAGCTGGGCGATCAGATTTTCCAGCCGTCTGCTCTTGCTCAGTCTGGCA
GACAGGATGGCCTTGGCGTCCACGCCGCTGGCGTTGATGGGGTTTTCCTCGAACAGCTGGTTGTAGGTCT
GCACCAGCTGGATGAACAGCTTGTCCACGTCGCTGTTGTCGGGGTTCAGGTCGCCCTCGATCAGGAAGTG
GCCCCGGAACTTGATCATGTGGGCCAGGGCCAGATAGATCAGCCGCAGGTCGGCCTTGTCGGTGCTGTCC
ACCAGTTTCTTTCTCAGGTGGTAGATGGTGGGGTACTTCTCGTGGTAGGCCACCTCGTCCACGATGTTGC
CGAAGATGGGGTGCCGCTCGTGCTTCTTATCCTCTTCCACCAGGAAGGACTCTTCCAGTCTGTGGAAGAA
GCTGTCGTCCACCTTGGCCATCTCGTTGCTGAAGATCTCTTGCAGATAGCAGATCCGGTTCTTCCGTCTG
GTGTATCTTCTTCTGGCGGTTCTCTTCAGCCGGGTGGCCTCGGCTGTTTCGCCGCTGTCGAACAGCAGGG
CTCCGATCAGGTTCTTCTTGATGCTGTGCCGGTCGGTGTTGCCCAGCACCTTGAATTTCTTGCTGGGCAC
CTTGTACTCGTCGGTGATCACGGCCCAGCCCACAGAGTTGGTGCCGATGTCCAGGCCGATGCTGTACTTC
TTGTCGACTTTCCGCTTCTTCTTTGGTGACTCGAACTCGCTTCCGTCGGCTGTCCGTTTCATGGTGGCGG
TACCTCTAGAGAGATCTCAATTCAGGCGAAAATCCGGGTCGAAAGTTACGGTTATCGCGCACTCTACTTT
CCACAAATCCTCACCCAAAAACCAAGCACAGTTTATTCAACTGAAGTATTCGCGATACTTCTTTATCTAA
TAATAATGTACATGTAACTAAACTCGCTTTTGGGTTAAAAACGTGACGCAGAGGCAAAAAAAATCGTATG
TCCCTTAGACAACTTGAAACAACTGCGAAGCGTACGGCAATTCCAGGAATTTTGTGGTAAAGCTACGCGC
CAACTAACGGTTCTTGCTTAGAGGTGGAATAATGTAGTTTTCCAGCGATAATAAATATATCGATATTTTT
AGTAAAATTGAAAAGGTAAACTTAATTTTAGAAAATAATTTATAAGAAATTTAATAGTATGCAAAATAAT
TTTTACTTGCTAAGAATATGTGCCACTAATTAAAAGCTGGACACCGCGCAATGGAAAATAGTACTACAAC
ACAGCAACAAAGCCTGAGTTATCAACAAAAAAATACGAAAACATCTCCCAAAACTAAGCACCCACACGCG
CCACTCGCCGTCACAACACAATCACTGCACACCACCATTCGAATTTCGCGCACTGTGACAACATCACATG
ATATCGGCGCGGCAACATCGGATTACCGACAAAACGAACTATCGCACGAGCCACCGCCGGCGAAGAGCGC
TCGTTTTGCAACACCGGCGCGCGCTGAACGAAGAGAACAGCTGACTGCTTGATACGTGCGTGTTTCGCGG
CAGGAATTACATAAAGTTTAGAGCCTCTGACGCCAGACCCCCCGAACATTCGCTCCGATCAAACTACCTG
CGAACGGTCACCTAATCCCCACCATGGTAGGTTACCTCTGATCCCGGTCATCACTGGCGTTCGCTCACAT
CCGTCCTTACATGTGCATATTTCGAGGTTAAAACGGTCGAAGCCCTAGAGATCCTGCTAGACGAATTAGG
CCTTCTAGTGGATCAATTCGGCTTGTCGACATGCCCGCCGTGACCGTCGAGAACCCGCTGACGCTGCCCC
GCGTATCCGCACCAGCCGACGCCGTCGCACGTCCCGTGCTCACCGTGACCACCGCGCCCAGCGGTTTCGA
GGGCGAGGGCTTCCCGGTGCGCCGCGCGTTCGCCGGGATCAACTACCGCCACCTCGACCCGTTCATCATG
ATGGACCAGATGGGTGAGGTGGAGTACGCGCCCGGGGAGCCCAAGGGCACGCCCTGGCACCCGCACCGCG
GCTTCGAGACCGTGACCTACATCGTCGACGGTACGTGAAGCCGAATTGATCCGGAGAGCTCCCAACGCGT
TGGATGCAGCGTCGAGATCGATGATATCAAGCTTGGATTTGTGTGCGCCGCACTTTCACCTCAAGTGATT
GATAATTCCCAGCCTATCTGGCAGTGCCCATCGCCCAGATCACCGACTGTGCAATCAGTCGGAACTGGAG
CTCTCTCGCTCTGTTATCGGTTCGCTGGGGTCTCATCTCCGGTCCGCTGGCGGAGATCAGTTCGCCAGCA
TCCGCCGGTCGAGGAGTCACGATCTGATCTGAGCTGTGCACCATGAGCTGTCCCTATGCAGGAAACGGGT
GAGCACCAGCACGTGCTGTCCAGGAATGCCAATCGATCTTCAGTTCTGCGATTCAATTCAAACCCATACA
GAAACGATCACGATGATTCGGCGGTGCCATTAACCACGGAAGTGGGCAAAATCTATGGAGAGTATCTGAT
GCTGGACAAACTGCTGGATGCCCAGTGTATGCTGTCCGAGGAGGACAAGCGACCCGTGCACGATGAGCAT
CTGTTCATCATCACGCACCAGGGTGAGTAGGTTTACAACTTTGATGACAACACTCAATGGCATTTAAGTA
CCTTCGCCACAGCCTACGAGCTTTGGTTCAAGCAGATCATCTTTGAGTTCGACTCCATACGAGACATGTT
GGATGCAGAGGTCATCGATGAAACCAAGACGCTGGAGATTGTCAAGCGACTGAACCGAGTGGTTCTGATT
CTAAAAGTGAGTGCTTTCTGAATCTCTTACCAAAATCCGTTTATAACTTCCTTTGTACAGCTCCTGGTGG
ACCAAGTGCCCATTCTGGAGACCATGACCCCGCTAGACTTCATGGACTTCCGCAAGTACCTGGCACCCGC
ATCTGGTTTTCAGTCGCTGCAGTTCCGTTTGATCGAGAACAAGCTGGGAGTTCTGACAGAGCAGCGGGTG
AGATACAACCAGAAGTACTCGGATGTCTTTAGCGACGAGGAGGCGCGGAACTCGATTCGCAACTCGGAGA
AAGATCCCTCGCTACTGGAGCTAGTGCAGCGATGGCTGGAGAGGACGCCCGGACTGGAGGAGAGTGGCTT
CAACTTCTGGGCCAAGTTTCAGGAGAGCGTCGATCGATTCCTGGAGGCGCAGGTACAGAGCGCCATGGAG
GAGCCCGTGGAGAAGGCGAAAAACTACCGCCTCATGGACATTGAGAAGCGACGCGAGGTGTATCGCTCCA
TCTTTGATCCGGCAGTGCACGATGCACTGGTGCGTCGTGGGGATCGCCGGTTTAGCCATCGTGCCCTTCA
GGGAGCCATCATGATCACCTTCTATAGGGATGAACCCAGGTTCAGCCAACCACACCAGTTGCTCACCCTG
CTCATGGACATCGACTCGTTAATAACCAAGTGGAGATGTAAGTATTGCATTCTTTGATACTCTTTTATAA
ATATATCTTATGTTTAAGACTGGTTTTCCTAACCAAATACTTTCTATTCCCGCCGCAGACAATCACGTGA
TCATGGTGCAACGCATGATTGGATCGCAACAGTTGGGCACTGGTGGCTCGTCTGGTTATCAATATCTGCG
CTCCACTCTCAGGTGATCATCGCAGATGTGATTATATCGGGGATCAATGAACTCAAACTGTTCTCCCTTT
GTTTTTTTTTGGTTTCAGTGATCGGTACAAGGTGTTTCTGGATCTGTTCAATCTGTCCACTTTTCTGATT
CCCCGCGAGGCGATTCCACCGCTGGACGAGACCATTCGCAAGAAACTGATCAACAAAAGTGTCTGACAAT
CGGCAGGGTATCCAATTCGTCAATGTTTGGCTATGCGTTGTTTGTTCTGCCTACTGTTTTGTCGTTTTGG
TGTAATAAAATTACTTGTTTAGTCTTTGTTATCACATTTGATGTGTTCCTTTTCTTTATGTCTGACATAT
AATACATATAACATAACAAAATAAATCCAAGCTTGTACCCAATTCGCCCTATAGTGAGTCGTATTACGCG
CGCTCACTGGCCGTCGTTTTACAACGTCGTGACTGGGAAAACCCTGGCGTTACCCAACTTAATCGCCTTG
CAGCACATCCCCCTTTCGCCAGCTGGCGTAATAGCGAAGAGGCCCGCACCGATCGCCCTTCCCAACAGTT
GCGCAGCCTGAATGGCGAATGGAAATTGTAAGCGTTAATATTTTGTTAAAATTCGCGTTAAATTTTTGTT
AAATCAGCTCATTTTTTTAACCAATAGGCCGAAATCGGCAAAATCCCTTATAAATCAAAAGAATAGACCG
AGATAGGGT
[37 nt withheld, positions 10930-10966]
AAAGAACGTGGACTCCAACGTCAAAGG
[49 nt withheld, positions 10994-11042]
T
[91 nt withheld, positions 11044-11134]
G
[124 nt withheld, positions 11136-11259]
CAGGTGGCACTTTTCGGGGAAATGTGCGCGGAACCCCTATTTGTTTATTTTTCTAAATACATTCAAATAT
GTATCCGCTCATGAGACAATAACCCTGATAAATGCTTCAATAATATTGAAAAAGGAAGAGTATGAGTATT
CAACATTTCCGTGTCGCCCTTATTCCCTTTTTTGCGGCATTTTGCCTTCCTGTTTTTGCTCACCCAGAAA
CGCTGGTGAAAGTAAAAGATGCTGAAGATCAGTTGGGTGCACGAGTGGGTTACATCGAACTGGATCTCAA
CAGCGGTAAGATCCTTGAGAGTTTTCGCCCCGAAGAACGTTTTCCAATGATGAGCACTTTTAAAGTTCTG
CTATGTGGCGCGGTATTATCCCGTATTGACGCCGGGCAAGAGCAACTCGGTCGCCGCATACACTATTCTC
AGAATGACTTGGTTGAGTACTCACCAGTCACAGAAAAGCATCTTACGGATGGCATGACAGTAAGAGAATT
ATGCAGTGCTGCCATAACCATGAGTGATAACACTGCGGCCAACTTACTTCTGACAACGATCGGAGGACCG
AAGGAGCTAACCGCTTTTTTGCACAACATGGGGGATCATGTAACTCGCCTTGATCGTTGGGAACCGGAGC
TGAATGAAGCCATACCAAACGACGAGCGTGACACCACGATGCCTGTAGCAATGGCAACAACGTTGCGCAA
ACTATTAACTGGCGAACTACTTACTCTAGCTTCCCGGCAACAATTAATAGACTGGATGGAGGCGGATAAA
GTTGCAGGACCACTTCTGCGCTCGGCCCTTCCGGCTGGCTGGTTTATTGCTGATAAATCTGGAGCCGGTG
AGCGTGGGTCTCGCGGTATCATTGCAGCACTGGGGCCAGATGGTAAGCCCTCCCGTATCGTAGTTATCTA
CACGACGGGGAGTCAGGCAACTATGGATGAACGAAATAGACAGATCGCTGAGATAGGTGCCTCACTGATT
AAGCATTGGTAACTGTCAGACCAAGTTTACTCATATATACTTTAGATTGATTTAAAACTTCATTTTTAAT
TTAAAAGGATCTAGGTGAAGATCCTTTTTGATAATCTCATGACCAAAATCCCTTAACGTGAGTTTTCGTT
CCACTGAGCGTCAGACCCCGTAGAAAAGATCAAAGGATCTTCTTGAGATCCTTTTTTTCTGCGCGTAATC
TGCTGCTTGCAAACAAAAAAACCACCGCTACCAGCGGTGGTTTGTTTGCCGGATCAAGAGCTACCAACTC
TTTTTCCGAAGGTAACTGGCTTCAGCAGAGCGCAGATACCAAATACTGTTCTTCTAGTGTAGCCGTAGTT
AGGCCACCACTTCAAGAACTCTGTAGCACCGCCTACATACCTCGCTCTGCTAATCCTGTTACCAGTGGCT
GCTGCCAGTGGCGATAAGTCGTGTCTTACCGGGTTGGACTCAAGACGATAGTTACCGGATAAGGCGCAGC
GGTCGGGCTGAACGGGGGGTTCGTGCACACAGCCCAGCTTGGAGCGAACGACCTACACCGAACTGAGATA
CCTACAGCGTGAGCTATGAGAAAGCGCCACGCTTCCCGAAGGGAGAAAGGCGGACAGGTATCCGGTAAGC
GGCAGGGTCGGAACAGGAGAGCGCACGAGGGAGCTTCCAGGGGGAAACGCCTGGTATCTTTATAGTCCTG
TCGGGTTTCGCCACCTCTGACTTGAGCGTCGATTTTTGTGATGCTCGTCAGGGGGGCGGAGCCTATGGAA
AAACGCCAGCAACGCGGCCTTTTTACGGTTCCTGGCCTTTTGCTGGCCTTTTGCTCACATGTTCTTTCCT
GCGTTATCCCCTGATTCTGTGGATAACCGTATTACCGCCTTTGAGTGAGCTGATACCGCTCGCCGCAGCC
GAACGACCGAGCGCAGCGAGTCAGTGAACGAGGAAGCGGAAGAGCGCCCAATACGCAAACCGCCTCTCCC
CGCGCGTTGGCCGATTCATTAATGCAGCTGGCACGACAGGTTTCCCGACTGGAAAGCGGGCAGTGAGCGC
AACGCAATTAATGTGAGTTAGCTCACTCATTAGGCACCCCAGGCTTTACACTTTATGCTTCCGGCTCGTA
TGTTGTGTGGAATTGTGAGCGGATAACAATTTCACACAGGAAACAGCTATGACCA
Features (pLannotate 1.2.2; 17 found; start..end, strand, type, name):
     19..37      +  promoter       T3 promoter: promoter for bacteriophage T3 RNA polymerase
    873..936     -  ncRNA          nos TCE: Accession: RF00161 - Nanos 3' UTR translation control element
   1054..3085    -  CDS            gag-pol (fragment): Moloney murine leukemia virus Gag-Pol polyprotein; gag-pol; contains a read-through stop codon
   3189..5683    -  CDS            Cas9(C) (fragment): C-terminal portion of Streptococcus pyogenes Cas9 (Zetsche et al., 2015)
   5684..7285    -  CDS            Cas9(N): N-terminal portion of Streptococcus pyogenes Cas9 (Zetsche et al., 2015)
   8549..8618    -  protein_bind   attB: attB site for the φC31 integrase (Groth et al., 2000) phage φC31 integrase
   8933..10426   +  CDS            vermilion (fragment): tryptophan oxygenase selectable marker, required to synthesize the brown eye pigment in Drosophila
  10618..10636   -  promoter       T7 promoter: promoter for bacteriophage T7 RNA polymerase
  10644..10799   +  CDS            lacZα (fragment): LacZα fragment of β-galactosidase; lacZ fragment
  10901..11259   -  rep_origin     f1 ori (sequence partly withheld): f1 bacteriophage origin of replication; arrow indicates direction of (+) strand synthesis
  11286..11390   +  promoter       AmpR promoter: bla
  11391..12251   +  CDS            AmpR: β-lactamase; bla; confers resistance to ampicillin, carbenicillin, and related antibiotics
  12422..13010   +  rep_origin     ori: high-copy-number ColE1/pMB1/pBR322/pUC origin of replication
  13193..13285   +  CDS            lacI (fragment): lac repressor; lacI; The lac repressor binds to the lac operator to inhibit transcription in E. coli. This inhibition can be relieved by adding lactose or isopropyl-β-D-thiogalactopyranoside (IPTG).
  13298..13319   +  protein_bind   CAP binding site: CAP binding activates transcription in the presence of cAMP. E. coli catabolite activator protein
  13334..13364   +  promoter       lac promoter: promoter for the E. coli lac operon
  13368..13390   +  protein_bind   lac operator (fragment): The lac repressor binds to the lac operator to inhibit transcription in E. coli. This inhibition can be relieved by adding lactose or isopropyl-β-D-thiogalactopyranoside (IPTG). lac repressor encoded by lacI
