[The description below was written by a language model from this plasmid's Addgene catalogue record and pLannotate feature annotations shown in this document.]
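Description:
pNos-PE2-attB is a Drosophila transgenesis and insect expression plasmid of about 13.4 kb that places the prime editor PE2 under control of the germ cell-specific nanos (nos) promoter. It was built from the nos-Cas9 backbone by cutting out the Cas9 coding sequence with XbaI/AvrII. A roughly 6.4 kb synthetic PE2 open reading frame, PCR-amplified from pCMV-PE2, was then inserted by Gibson assembly.

In bacteria the plasmid is maintained at high copy through a ColE1/pUC-type origin and selected with ampicillin via the β-lactamase gene. The backbone also carries an f1 origin, T3 and T7 promoters, and remnants of the lac promoter/operator and lacZα region, typical of a standard cloning vector.

The feature table shows PE2 on the reverse strand as adjoining N- and C-terminal Streptococcus pyogenes Cas9 segments followed by a fragment of the Moloney murine leukemia virus Gag-Pol polyprotein. This matches the prime editor design, a Cas9 nickase fused to an engineered M-MLV reverse transcriptase. With a prime editing guide RNA, which this plasmid does not supply, the fusion copies a templated edit into the target site. Downstream of the coding sequence lies the nos 3' UTR translational control element, which helps restrict nanos-type expression to the germline. The nos promoter itself is recorded in the catalogue but was not annotated in the table.

A φC31 attB site allows integrase-mediated insertion into attP landing sites in the fly genome. The vermilion gene, which encodes tryptophan oxygenase and is needed for brown eye pigment, serves as the visible marker for identifying transformants. The plasmid is intended for generating transgenic flies that express PE2 in germ cells, so that precise prime edits can be made heritably.
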