Addgene plasmid #149549: pNos-PE2-attB
Purpose: Expression of PE2 enzyme under control of the germ cell specific nanos promoter. Can be used to generate transgenic flies with vermillion+ selection.
Depositing lab: Norbert Perrimon. Depositing organization: Harvard Medical School. Publication: Precise genome engineering in Drosophila using prime editing. Bosch JA, Birchak G, Perrimon N. Proc Natl Acad Sci U S A. 2021 Jan 5;118(1). pii: 2021996118. doi: 10.1073/pnas.2021996118. PubMed 33443210.
Backbone
  Vector backbone: nos-Cas9
  Backbone manufacturer: Xingjie Ren, Norbert Perrimon, and Jian-Quan Ni
  Modifications to backbone: Digestion with XbaI/AvrII to remove Cas9 coding sequence
  Vector type: Insect Expression, CRISPR
  Selectable markers: vermillion+
Growth in bacteria
  Bacterial resistance: Ampicillin, 100 μg/mL
  Growth temperature: 37°C
  Growth strain: DH5alpha
  Copy number: High Copy
Gene/Insert
  Gene/Insert name: PE2 (alt name: Prime editor 2)
  Species: Synthetic
  Insert size (bp): 6354
  Promoter: nanos (nos)
  Cloning method: Gibson Cloning
  Sequencing primers: 5′ GTTAGTTGGCGCGTAGCTTT; 3′ GCACGGGATAACGCTCTAAA
Resource information
  A portion of this plasmid was derived from a plasmid made by: PE2 coding sequence PCR amplified from pCMV-PE2 (Addgene 132775). David Liu lab.
Terms and licenses: Academic/Nonprofit Terms; Industry Terms: Not Available to Industry
How to cite: pNos-PE2-attB was a gift from Norbert Perrimon (Addgene plasmid # 149549 ; http://n2t.net/addgene:149549 ; RRID:Addgene_149549)
